>Addgene plasmid #240717 | BCTVΔIR-pUPD2 | addgene full sequence | sequence record 482799 | Addgene NGS Result
TCGGGTATAATATTTATTATTAATAATGAAATTAGTACAAGTTCATTGCAACACTCTGGTTCTGAATTAC
ACTTGATACAAAATTAAATTCTTCATACAGGACATGATTTAAACCTCTAATTACATTATTAATACAAATT
AAACCTAGATTATCCAAGTATATCTCTAGTCTCTTTTTCAAGACCTTCAAGAAACGGGGTCCAGTCAATA
TCCTGTTCGATCCGGTTATCGTTAGCTCTATCCAGCACTTGTGAAGATTCAACGCTCTCCGGAGGTTGTA
GTTGAATCGGATTTGTATCTTCAGTTGATAGATTGGCCCGTATCTCTCGAACCATAGGAGTTTCATATAC
AGTGGATTCGGTACACTCTCGAATTCCACGGAATTTGTTGCCTGATGGAGAGTAATAGGTTCTCCTGTGC
GAAAATCCTCTATTACACTCATGGTGTATTGTGAAGTGGCAGTTACAGGGTAGAGTCACCTTGCGAGGAT
GCTTCTGCTTGGTTATTAAAGAGCGGACCTTGGAGTTTGCAGAAGGTTGAATTATGTAATGTCCAGGACT
TAAGGGCTTCATTTTCTGGTTTTTCAAGAAATTGTTGGTATGAGCTCTCAGGTCCTGGATTGCATAATAT
AATGCAGGGGATACCACCTTTAATGACACGTGGTTTTCCATACTTTAAGTTTGTCTGCCACTCCTTTTGT
GCTCCAATAAGGTGCTTCCAGTGTTTCATCTTTAAGTAAGTGGGATCTACGTCATCAATGACGTTGTATT
CCACTTCATCATAATATGTTCTAAGGCTAAAATCTAAATGCCCTGTGATGTAATTGTGGGCCCCTAAAGA
TCTAGCCCACATAGTCTTCCCTGTTCTTGAATCACCCTCTACTATGATACTATTATATCTTAAAGGCCGC
GCAGCGGCATCAACCCCAAAATATGCATCAGCCCATTCTTGCATTTCCTCAGGAACGTTTGTGAATGAGG
ACAGAGGAAATAGTGGAGTCCATGGATCAGGTGCCCTCTGAAATATCTTTTGAGCATTGTTCAAAAGATT
GTGATGTTGAAGGAAGTAATCCTTTGGTTGTTCTTCCTTCAATATTTGAAGTGCTTGTTCAAGAGAAGTT
GCGTTTAACGCCTTGGCATATGAGTCGTTAGCTGTCTGTTGACCTCCTCTAGCACTTCTACCGTCGATCT
GGAATTCCCCCCATTCAATTGTGTCTCCGTCCTTGTCGACGTAGGACTTGACGTCGGAGCTGGATTTAGC
TCCCTGAATGTTCGGATGGAAATGTGCTGACCTGGTTGGGGATACCAGGTCGAATAATCTGATATTTGTG
ATCTGAACTTTTCCTTCGAGTTGAAGCAGGACGTGGAGATGAGGTTGCCCATCTTCGTGTAGCTCTCTGG
CAATTTTAATATATTTTTTATTAGATGAAAGTTGTATTCCTTGAATTTGCTCAAGAGCTTCTTCTTTTGA
AAGAGAACACTGAGGATATGTAAGAAATATGTTTTTTGCTTGAATACGAAATCTTTTAGTAGGAGGCATT
GGACTCCGATGACGTGGCTTAGCATATTAACATATCTATTGGAGTATTGGAGTACTATATATAGTAGTAC
AACTCTCATAAGGGCCATCGCTTGAGACCACTCATCGCGACTAGTAGCGGCCGCTGCAGTCCGGCAAAAA
AGGGCAAGGTGTCACCACCCTGCCCTTTTTCTTTAAAACCGAAAAGATTACTTCGCGTTATGCAGGCTTC
CTCGCTCACTGACTCGCTGCGCTCGGTCGTTCGGCTGCGGCGAGCGGTATCAGCTCACTCAAAGGCGGTA
ATACGGTTATCCACAGAATCAGGGGATAACGCAGGAAAGAACATGTGAGCAAAAGGCCAGCAAAAGGCCA
GGAACCGTAAAAAGGCCGCGTTGCTGGCGTTTTTCCACAGGCTCCGCCCCCCTGACGAGCATCACAAAAA
TCGACGCTCAAGTCAGAGGTGGCGAAACCCGACAGGACTATAAAGATACCAGGCGTTTCCCCCTGGAAGC
TCCCTCGTGCGCTCTCCTGTTCCGACCCTGCCGCTTACCGGATACCTGTCCGCCTTTCTCCCTTCGGGAA
GCGTGGCGCTTTCTCATAGCTCACGCTGTAGGTATCTCAGTTCGGTGTAGGTCGTTCGCTCCAAGCTGGG
CTGTGTGCACGAACCCCCCGTTCAGCCCGACCGCTGCGCCTTATCCGGTAACTATCGTCTTGAGTCCAAC
CCGGTAAGACACGACTTATCGCCACTGGCAGCAGCCACTGGTAACAGGATTAGCAGAGCGAGGTATGTAG
GCGGTGCTACAGAGTTCTTGAAGTGGTGGCCTAACTACGGCTACACTAGAAGAACAGTATTTGGTATCTG
CGCTCTGCTGAAGCCAGTTACCTTCGGAAAAAGAGTTGGTAGCTCTTGATCCGGCAAACAAACCACCGCT
GGTAGCGGTGGTTTTTTTGTTTGCAAGCAGCAGATTACGCGCAGAAAAAAAGGATCTCAAGAAGATCCTT
TGATCTTTTCTACGGGGTCTGACGCTCAGTGGAACGAAAACTCACGTTAAGGGATTTTGGTCATGAGATT
ATCAAAAAGGATCTTCACCTAGATCCTTTTAAATTAAAAATGAAGTTTTAAATCAATCTAAAGTATATAT
GAGTAAACTTGGTCTGACAGCTCGAGGCTTGGATTCTCACCAATAAAAAACGCCCGGCGGCAACCGAGCG
TTCTGAACAAATCCAGATGGAGTTCTGAGGTCATTACTGGATCTATCAACAGGAGTCCAAGCGAGCTCGA
TATCAAATTACGCCCCGCCCTGCCACTCGTCGCAGTACTGTTGTAATTCATTAAGCATTCTGCCGACATG
GAAGCCATCACAAACGGCATGATGAACCTGAATCGCCAGCGGCATCAGCACCTTGTCGCCTTGCGTATAA
TATTTGCCCATGGTGAAAACGGGGGCGAAGAAGTTGTCCATATTGGCCACGTTTAAATCAAAACTGGTGA
AACTCACCCAGGGATTGGCTGATACGAAAAACATATTCTCAATAAACCCTTTAGGGAAATAGGCCAGGTT
TTCACCGTAACACGCCACATCTTGCGAATATATGTGTAGAAACTGCCGGAAATCGTCGTGGTATTCACTC
CAGAGTGATGAAAACGTTTCAGTTTGCTCATGGAAAACGGTGTAACAAGGGTGAACACTATCCCATATCA
CCAGCTCACCGTCTTTCATTGCCATACGAAATTCCGGATGAGCATTCATCAGGCGGGCAAGAATGTGAAT
AAAGGCCGGATAAAACTTGTGCTTATTTTTCTTTACGGTCTTTAAAAAGGCCGTAATATCCAGCTGAACG
GTCTGGTTATAGGTACATTGAGCAACTGACTGAAATGCCTCAAAATGTTCTTTACGATGCCATTGGGATA
TATCAACGGTGGTATATCCAGTGATTTTTTTCTCCATTTTAGCTTCCTTAGCTCCTGAAAATCTCGATAA
CTCAAAAAATACGCCCGGTAGTGATCTTATTTCATTATGGTGAAAGTTGGAACCTCTTACGTGCCCGATC
AACTCGAGTGCCACCTGACGTCTAAGAAACCATTATTATCATGACATTAACCTATAAAAATAGGCGTATC
ACGAGGCAGAATTTCAGATAAAAAAAATCCTTAGCTTTCGCTAAGGATGATTTCTGGAATTCGCGGCCGC
TTCTAGAGCGATGAGTGGTC
Features (pLannotate 1.2.2; 10 found; start..end, strand, type, name):
    153..671     -  CDS            C2_BCTVC: Experimental evidence at protein level: Swiss-Prot protein existence level 1. Acts as a suppressor of RNA-mediated gene silencing, also known as post-transcriptional gene silencing (PTGS), a mechanism of plant viral defense that limits the accumulation of viral RNAs. Suppresses the host RNA silencing by inhibiting adenosine kinase 2 (ADK2), a kinase involved in a general methylation pathway. Also suppresses the host basal defense by interacting with and inhibiting SNF1 kinase, a key regulator of cell metabolism implicated in innate antiviral defense. Determines pathogenicity. From Beet curly t
   1128..1382    -  CDS            AC4_BCTVC: Experimental evidence at protein level: Swiss-Prot protein existence level 1. Major determinant of pathogenesis that affects the hyperplastic response of the host to viral infection. Mediates the induction of cell division in permissive cells, mainly in phloem. May act as a suppressor of RNA-mediated gene silencing, also known as post- transcriptional gene silencing (PTGS), a mechanism of plant viral defense that limits the accumulation of viral RNAs. From Beet curly top virus (strain California/Logan) (BCTV).
   1650..1669    +  misc_feature   BioBrick suffix: universal suffix for all parts
   1670..1727    +  terminator     his operon terminator: This putative transcriptin terminator from the E. coli his operon has a 2-bp deletion introduced during synthesis. Its efficiency has not been determined.
   1922..2510    -  rep_origin     ori: high-copy-number ColE1/pMB1/pBR322/pUC origin of replication
   2693..2787    -  terminator     lambda t0 terminator: transcription terminator from phage lambda
   2811..3467    -  CDS            cat: CAT_ECOLX - Experimental evidence at protein level: Swiss-Prot protein existence level 1. This enzyme is an effector of chloramphenicol resistance in bacteria. From Escherichia coli. This protein is used as a marker in many commonly used cloning vectors, such as pACYC184.
   3468..3565    -  promoter       cat promoter: promoter of the E. coli cat gene encoding chloramphenicol acetyltransferase
   3651..3694    -  terminator     bacterial terminator: putative bacterial transcription terminator
   3697..3718    +  misc_feature   BioBrick prefix: BioBrick prefix for parts that do not start with "ATG"
