[The description below was written by a language model from this plasmid's Addgene catalogue record and pLannotate feature annotations shown in this document.]
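Description:
BCTVΔIR-pUPD2 is a GoldenBraid level-0 part plasmid, built in the pUPD2 domestication/entry backbone, that stores a fragment of the Beet curly top virus (BCTV) genome for modular assembly of geminivirus-based plant vectors. It is a small (about 3.7 kb) synthetic-biology plasmid propagated in E. coli from a high-copy ColE1/pUC-type origin. Selection is with chloramphenicol through a cat gene driven by its native promoter and followed by the lambda t0 terminator. BioBrick prefix and suffix remnants and flanking bacterial terminators, including a his operon terminator, insulate the cloning site, as is typical of this backbone family.

The insert, named "BCTV CS", comprises the complementary-sense open reading frames of BCTV without the viral intergenic region (IR), which in geminiviruses carries the origin of replication and the bidirectional promoters. The automated annotation picks out only two reading frames, both on the reverse strand. One is C2, a suppressor of RNA silencing and of host basal defence. The other is C4, a pathogenesis determinant that induces cell division in the host. The insert region extends well beyond these two features, and the stated purpose implies that the other, overlapping complementary-sense genes are present, but the feature table does not annotate them.

The part was introduced by Golden Gate cloning and carries what the record calls C1 GoldenBraid grammar, which sets its position in higher-order assemblies. The record does not give the specific overhangs, and no plant promoter or terminator is annotated in this plasmid. It serves as a building block for modular geminivirus vectors aimed at high cargo expression and gene targeting in plants, supplying viral functions separately from the IR.
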