Addgene plasmid #240717: BCTVΔIR-pUPD2
Purpose: BCTV complementary sense ORFs lacking the IR. Has C1 Goldenbraid grammar.
Depositing lab: Jose Alonso. Depositing organization: North Carolina State University. Publication: Development of Modular Geminivirus-Based Vectors for High Cargo Expression and Gene Targeting in Plants. Neubauer M, Vollen K, Zhao C, Ascencio-Ibanez JT, Hanley-Bowdoin L, Stepanova AN, Alonso JM. Plant Biotechnol J. 2025 Sep 21. doi: 10.1111/pbi.70320. PubMed 40976866.
Backbone
  Vector backbone: pUPD2
  Vector type: Synthetic Biology
Growth in bacteria
  Bacterial resistance: Chloramphenicol, 25 μg/mL
  Growth temperature: 37°C
  Growth strain: DH5alpha
  Copy number: High Copy
Gene/Insert
  Gene/Insert name: BCTV CS
  Species: Beet Curly Top Virus
  Cloning method: Golden Gate
Terms and licenses: Academic/Nonprofit Terms; Industry Terms: Not Available to Industry
How to cite: BCTVΔIR-pUPD2 was a gift from Jose Alonso (Addgene plasmid # 240717 ; http://n2t.net/addgene:240717 ; RRID:Addgene_240717)
